Addgene plasmid #67726: pfMDH_K295A
Purpose: Expresses K295A mutant of mannitol 2-dehydrogenase from Pseudomonas fluorescens, codon optimized for expression in E. coli
Depositing lab: Justin Siegel. Depositing organization: University of California, Davis. Publication: Quantitative functional characterization of conserved molecular interactions in the active site of mannitol 2-dehydrogenase. Lucas JE, Siegel JB. Protein Sci. 2015 Jun;24(6):936-45. doi: 10.1002/pro.2669. Epub 2015 Apr 2. PubMed 25752240.
Backbone
  Vector backbone: pET29b(+)
  Backbone manufacturer: Novagen
  Backbone size w/o insert (bp): 5232
  Total vector size (bp): 6714
  Vector type: Bacterial Expression
Growth in bacteria
  Bacterial resistance: Kanamycin, 50 μg/mL
  Growth temperature: 37°C
  Growth strain: DH10B
  Copy number: High Copy
Gene/Insert
  Gene/Insert name: Mannitol 2-Dehydrogenase from Pseudomonas fluorescens (alt names: pfMDH; mtlD)
  Species: Pseudomonas fluorescens
  Insert size (bp): 1485
  Mutation: Changed lysine 295 to alanine
  GenBank ID: AAC04472.1
  Promoter: T7
  Tag / fusion protein: 6x-His tag (C terminal on backbone)
  Cloning method: Gibson Cloning
  Sequencing primers: 5′ T7; 3′ T7term
Terms and licenses: Academic/Nonprofit Terms; Industry Terms: Not Available to Industry
How to cite: pfMDH_K295A was a gift from Justin Siegel (Addgene plasmid # 67726 ; http://n2t.net/addgene:67726 ; RRID:Addgene_67726)
