[The description below was written by a language model from this plasmid's Addgene catalogue record.]
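Description:
pfMDH_K295A is a bacterial expression plasmid built on the Novagen pET29b(+) backbone, carrying a mutant form of mannitol 2-dehydrogenase (pfMDH, also called mtlD) from Pseudomonas fluorescens. The total construct is recorded as 6714 bp, made up of a 5232 bp backbone and a 1485 bp insert that was introduced by Gibson assembly. It is selected in E. coli with kanamycin and is listed as high copy. The cloning strain DH10B is given as the propagation host. No feature table accompanies the record, so the origin of replication and other backbone elements are not itemised.

The coding sequence has been codon optimised for E. coli and carries a single substitution changing lysine 295 to alanine. Transcription is driven by the T7 promoter, which requires T7 RNA polymerase. Protein production would therefore normally be carried out in a host strain that supplies that polymerase rather than in the propagation strain, although the record does not name an expression strain. The protein is fused at its C terminus to a 6x-His tag provided by the backbone, which allows purification by immobilised metal affinity chromatography. The listed sequencing primers, T7 and T7 terminator, indicate that the insert lies between these two standard pET elements.

The associated study is a quantitative functional characterisation of conserved molecular interactions in the active site of mannitol 2-dehydrogenase. This implies the plasmid is used to produce purified K295A enzyme so that the contribution of this lysine to enzyme function can be measured.
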