>Addgene plasmid #67726 | pfMDH_K295A | addgene partial sequence | sequence record 123711 | pBRrevBam 5'-GGTGATGTCGGCGATATAGG-3'
TGGCGCCGGTGATGCCGGCCACGATGCGTCCGGCGTAGAGGATCGAGATCGATCTCGATCCCGCGAAATT
AATACGACTCACTATAGGGGAATTGTGAGCGGATAACAATTCCCCTCTAGAAATAATTTTGTTTAACTTT
AAGAAGGAGATATACATATGAAACTGAACAAACAGAATCTGACCCAGCTGGCACCGGAAGTTAAACTGCC
TGCATATACCCTGGCAGATACCCGTCAGGGTATTGCACATATTGGTGTTGGTGGTTTTCATCGTGCACAT
CAGGCATATTATACCGATGCACTGATGAATACAGGTGAAGGTCTGGATTGGAGCATTTGCGGTGTTGGTC
TGCGTAGCGAAGATCGTAAAGCACGTGATGATCTGGCAGGTCAGGATTACCTGTTTACCCTGTATGAACT
GGGCGATACCGATGATACCGAAGTTCGTGTTATTGGTAGCATTAGCGATATGCTGCTGGCAGAAGATAGC
GCACAGGCACTGATTGATAAACTGGCAAGTCCGGAAATTCGTATTGTTAGCCTGACCATTACCGAAGGTG
GTTATTGTATTGATGATAGCAACGGTGAATTTATGGCACATCTGCCGCAGATTCAGCACGATCTGGCACA
TCCGAGCAGCCCGAAAACCGTTTTTGGTTTTATTTGTGCAGCACTGACACAGCGTCGTGCAGCAGGTATT
CCGGCATTTACCGTTATGAGCTGTGATAACCTGCCGCATAATGGTGCAGTTACCCGTAAAGCCCTGCTGG
CATTTGCAGCCCTGCATAATGCAGAACTGCATGATTGGATTAAAGCCCATGTTAGCTTTCCGAATGCAAT
GGTTGATCGTATTACCCCGATGACCAGCACCGCACATCGTCTGCAACTGCATGACGAACATGGTATTGAT
GATGCATGGCCTGTTGTTTGTGAACCGTTTGTTCAGTGGGTTCTGGAAGATAAATTTGTTAATGGTCGTC
CGGCATGGGAAAAAGTTGGTGTTCAGTTTACCGATGATGTTACCCCGTATGAAGAAATGGCGATTGGTCT
GCTGAATGGTAGCCATCTGGCACTGACCTATCTGGGTTTTCTGAAAGGTTATCGTTT
