>Addgene plasmid #67726 | pfMDH_K295A | addgene partial sequence | sequence record 123713 | T7term 5'-GCTAGTTATTGCTCAGCGG-3'
AGCCGGATCTCAGTGGTGGTGGTGGTGGTGCTCGAGGCTACCAACAGGTTTTTTCAGCAGATGTTTCAGG
GTGGTGGTAACACCATTATCACGCAGGCTACCATAACAACGTTCAAATGCGGCAACAAATTCCGGACTAT
TCGGAATTGCGGTGCCAAAAATTTCTTCAACTGCCAGCAGACGCTGGCTAATCAGTGCATCATCTGAAAC
CAGACCCTGACAAAATTCTGCACGCGGATCAGGAATGGTATAGCTCACACCATTTTCATCAACGCCTTTC
AGATACAGTGCCCATGCTGCAACAACCAGTGCTGCACGTTCGGTTTCACGACCATCTGCAATCAGACGAT
TAATTGTCGGAACGGTAAATTTAGGAAATTTGCTGCTACCATCACTACAAACACGTTCCAGCTGATCTGC
AATTGCCTGATTGCTAAAACGATCAACCAGGGTCTGTTTATAATCGGTCAGATCAATACCCGGAACCGGA
GCCAGATTCGGGGTCACATCCAGATCCATATATGCACGCATATAGGCAACAAACAGCGGATCG
